LOCUS       Exported 7157 bp ds-DNA circular SYN 12-MAY-2021
DEFINITION  Intersectional viral expression of sRGECO in cells expressing both
            Cre AND Flp.
ACCESSION   .
VERSION     .
KEYWORDS    pAAV-Ef1a-Con/Fon-sRGECO
SOURCE      synthetic DNA construct
  ORGANISM  synthetic DNA construct
REFERENCE   1 (bases 1 to 7157)
  AUTHORS   Fenno LE, Ramakrishnan C, Kim YS, Evans KE, Lo M, Vesuna S, Inoue M,
            Cheung KYM, Yuen E, Pichamoorthy N, Hong ASO, Deisseroth K
  TITLE     Comprehensive Dual- and Triple-Feature Intersectional Single-Vector
            Delivery of Diverse Functional Payloads to Cells of Behaving
            Mammals.
  JOURNAL   Neuron. 2020 Jun 20. pii: S0896-6273(20)30432-3. doi:
            10.1016/j.neuron.2020.06.003.
  PUBMED    32574559
REFERENCE   2 (bases 1 to 7157)
  AUTHORS   .
  TITLE     Direct Submission
  JOURNAL   Exported May 12, 2021 from SnapGene Server 1.1.58
            http://www.snapgene.com
FEATURES             Location/Qualifiers
     source          1..7157
                     /organism="synthetic DNA construct"
                     /mol_type="other DNA"
     repeat_region   1..130
                     /label=AAV2 ITR (alternate)
                     /note="Functional equivalent of wild-type AAV2 ITR"
     promoter        231..1409
                     /label=EF-1-alpha promoter
                     /note="strong constitutive promoter for human elongation
                     factor EF-1-alpha"
     intron          462..1400
                     /label=EF-1-alpha intron A
                     /note="intron upstream of the start codon of human
                     EF-1-alpha"
     primer_bind     1357..1377
                     /label=EF1a-F
                     /note="Human elongation factor-1a promoter, forward primer"
     protein_bind    1416..1449
                     /label=lox2272
                     /bound_moiety="Cre recombinase"
                     /note="Cre-mediated recombination occurs in the 8-bp core
                     sequence (GGATACTT). lox2272 sites are compatible with each
                     other, but incompatible with loxP or loxN sites (Lee and
                     Saito, 1988)."
     protein_bind    1500..1533
                     /label=loxN
                     /bound_moiety="Cre recombinase"
                     /note="Cre-mediated recombination occurs in the 8-bp core
                     sequence (GTATACCT). loxN sites are compatible with each
                     other, but incompatible with loxP or lox2272 sites."
     CDS             complement(1828..1884)
                     /codon_start=1
                     /product="calmodulin-binding peptide from avian smooth
                     muscle myosin light chain kinase"
                     /label=calmodulin-binding peptide
                     /translation="RRKWNKAGHAVRAIGRLSS"
     regulatory      1896..1905
                     /regulatory_class="other"
                     /note="vertebrate consensus sequence for strong initiation
                     of translation (Kozak, 1987)"
     protein_bind    complement(1910..1943)
                     /label=lox2272
                     /bound_moiety="Cre recombinase"
                     /note="Cre-mediated recombination occurs in the 8-bp core
                     sequence (GGATACTT). lox2272 sites are compatible with each
                     other, but incompatible with loxP or loxN sites (Lee and
                     Saito, 1988)."
     protein_bind    complement(1994..2027)
                     /label=loxN
                     /bound_moiety="Cre recombinase"
                     /note="Cre-mediated recombination occurs in the 8-bp core
                     sequence (GTATACCT). loxN sites are compatible with each
                     other, but incompatible with loxP or lox2272 sites."
     primer_bind     complement(2627..2646)
                     /label=mCherry-F
                     /note="mCherry, forward primer"
     misc_feature    3284..3872
                     /label=WPRE
                     /note="woodchuck hepatitis virus posttranscriptional
                     regulatory element"
     primer_bind     complement(3337..3357)
                     /label=WPRE-R
                     /note="WPRE, reverse primer"
     CDS             complement(3755..3766)
                     /codon_start=1
                     /product="Factor Xa recognition and cleavage site"
                     /label=Factor Xa site
                     /translation="IEGR"
     polyA_signal    3904..4380
                     /label=hGH poly(A) signal
                     /note="human growth hormone polyadenylation signal"
     primer_bind     complement(4103..4122)
                     /label=hGH-PA-R
                     /note="Human growth hormone terminator, reverse primer"
     repeat_region   4420..4560
                     /label=AAV2 ITR
                     /note="inverted terminal repeat of adeno-associated virus
                     serotype 2"
     repeat_region   4420..4549
                     /label=AAV2 ITR
     rep_origin      4635..5090
                     /direction=RIGHT
                     /label=f1 ori
                     /note="f1 bacteriophage origin of replication; arrow
                     indicates direction of (+) strand synthesis"
     primer_bind     complement(4722..4741)
                     /label=F1ori-R
                     /note="F1 origin, reverse primer"
     primer_bind     4932..4953
                     /label=F1ori-F
                     /note="F1 origin, forward primer"
     primer_bind     complement(5107..5126)
                     /label=pRS-marker
                     /note="pRS vectors, use to sequence yeast selectable
                     marker"
     primer_bind     5226..5248
                     /label=pGEX 3'
                     /note="pGEX vectors, reverse primer"
     primer_bind     complement(5286..5304)
                     /label=pBRforEco
                     /note="pBR322 vectors, upsteam of EcoRI site, forward
                     primer"
     promoter        5372..5476
                     /gene="bla"
                     /label=AmpR promoter
     CDS             5477..6337
                     /codon_start=1
                     /gene="bla"
                     /product="beta-lactamase"
                     /label=AmpR
                     /note="confers resistance to ampicillin, carbenicillin, and
                     related antibiotics"
                     /translation="MSIQHFRVALIPFFAAFCLPVFAHPETLVKVKDAEDQLGARVGYI
                     ELDLNSGKILESFRPEERFPMMSTFKVLLCGAVLSRIDAGQEQLGRRIHYSQNDLVEYS
                     PVTEKHLTDGMTVRELCSAAITMSDNTAANLLLTTIGGPKELTAFLHNMGDHVTRLDRW
                     EPELNEAIPNDERDTTMPVAMATTLRKLLTGELLTLASRQQLIDWMEADKVAGPLLRSA
                     LPAGWFIADKSGAGERGSRGIIAALGPDGKPSRIVVIYTTGSQATMDERNRQIAEIGAS
                     LIKHW"
     primer_bind     complement(5695..5714)
                     /label=Amp-R
                     /note="Ampicillin resistance gene, reverse primer"
     rep_origin      6508..7096
                     /direction=RIGHT
                     /label=ori
                     /note="high-copy-number ColE1/pMB1/pBR322/pUC origin of
                     replication"
     primer_bind     6997..7016
                     /label=pBR322ori-F
                     /note="pBR322 origin, forward primer"
ORIGIN
        1 cctgcaggca gctgcgcgct cgctcgctca ctgaggccgc ccgggcgtcg ggcgaccttt
       61 ggtcgcccgg cctcagtgag cgagcgagcg cgcagagagg gagtggccaa ctccatcact
      121 aggggttcct gcggccgcac gcgtaagctt tgcaaagatg gataaagttt taaacagaga
      181 ggaatctttg cagctaatgg accttctagg tcttgaaagg agtgggaatt ggctccggtg
      241 cccgtcagtg ggcagagcgc acatcgccca cagtccccga gaagttgggg ggaggggtcg
      301 gcaattgaac cggtgcctag agaaggtggc gcggggtaaa ctgggaaagt gatgtcgtgt
      361 actggctccg cctttttccc gagggtgggg gagaaccgta tataagtgca gtagtcgccg
      421 tgaacgttct ttttcgcaac gggtttgccg ccagaacaca ggtaagtgcc gtgtgtggtt
      481 cccgcgggcc tggcctcttt acgggttatg gcccttgcgt gccttgaatt acttccacct
      541 ggctgcagta cgtgattctt gatcccgagc ttcgggttgg aagtgggtgg gagagttcga
      601 ggccttgcgc ttaaggagcc ccttcgcctc gtgcttgagt tgaggcctgg cctgggcgct
      661 ggggccgccg cgtgcgaatc tggtggcacc ttcgcgcctg tctcgctgct ttcgataagt
      721 ctctagccat ttaaaatttt tgatgacctg ctgcgacgct ttttttctgg caagatagtc
      781 ttgtaaatgc gggccaagat ctgcacactg gtatttcggt ttttggggcc gcgggcggcg
      841 acggggcccg tgcgtcccag cgcacatgtt cggcgaggcg gggcctgcga gcgcggccac
      901 cgagaatcgg acgggggtag tctcaagctg gccggcctgc tctggtgcct ggcctcgcgc
      961 cgccgtgtat cgccccgccc tgggcggcaa ggctggcccg gtcggcacca gttgcgtgag
     1021 cggaaagatg gccgcttccc ggccctgctg cagggagctc aaaatggagg acgcggcgct
     1081 cgggagagcg ggcgggtgag tcacccacac aaaggaaaag ggcctttccg tcctcagccg
     1141 tcgcttcatg tgactccacg gagtaccggg cgccgtccag gcacctcgat tagttctcga
     1201 gcttttggag tacgtcgtct ttaggttggg gggaggggtt ttatgcgatg gagtttcccc
     1261 acactgagtg ggtggagact gaagttaggc cagcttggca cttgatgtaa ttctccttgg
     1321 aatttgccct ttttgagttt ggatcttggt tcattctcaa gcctcagaca gtggttcaaa
     1381 gtttttttct tccatttcag gtgtcgtgag gatccataac ttcgtatagg atactttata
     1441 cgaagttatg tagctggagc aatttgaaaa gattgttgta ttacctctag ctgcgcttaa
     1501 taacttcgta tagtatacct tatacgaagt tatgtcgacc ctcctgtact cacctgtacc
     1561 tcccttgtac agctcgtcca tgccgccggt ggagtggcgg ccctcggcgc gttcgcactg
     1621 ttccacgatg gtgtagtcct cgttgtggga cacgatgtcc aacttgatgt ccacgatgta
     1681 ggcgccgggc agctgcacgg gcttcttggc cttgtaggtg gtcttgacct cggcggcgta
     1741 gtggccgccg tccttcagcc tcagcccctt cttgatctcg ctcttcaggg cgccgtcctc
     1801 ggggtacatc cgctcggaaa ccacgggtga gctcagccga cctatagctc tgactgcgtg
     1861 acctgcctta ttccacttac gacgtgatga gtccaccatg gtggctagca taacttcgta
     1921 taaagtatcc tatacgaagt tatttgcctt aacccagaaa ttatcactgt tattctttag
     1981 ataggtgcaa agaataactt cgtataaggt atactatacg aagttatggt accgaagttc
     2041 ctattcttca aatagtatag gaacttcaat tgttattggt gcaaagaatc acttccttaa
     2101 gtctttatac tgcccaggaa gttcctattc ttcaaaaggt ataggaactt cggcgcgccc
     2161 tacttcgctg tcatcatttg tacaaactct tcgtagttta cctgaccatc cccatcgatg
     2221 tctgctaccc tgatcatttc atcaacctcc tcatctgtta acttctctcc aaggtctgtc
     2281 atcacgtggc gaagctctgc tgcgccgatg tagccattgc cgtccttatc aaacacgcgg
     2341 aacgcttcgc gaatttcctc ttcactgtct gtgtcattca tttttcttgc catcatcgtc
     2401 aggaactcag ggaagtcgaa tgtgccgtca ccgtcggcat ctacttcatt gatcatgtcc
     2461 tgcagctctg cttctgtggg gttctgcccc agcgatcgga acaccgtccc aagctccttg
     2521 gttgttatcg tcccatcccc gtccttgtca aatagggaga aagcctcttt aaattctgcg
     2581 atctgctctt cagtcaggtc gtcacgcgta gcctcccagc ccatggtctt cttctgcatt
     2641 acggggccgt cgggggggaa gttggtgccg cgcagcttca ccttgtagat gaatacgccg
     2701 tcctgcaggg aggagtcctg gttcacgtga ataatgccgc cgtcctcgaa gttcatcacg
     2761 cggtcccacc tgaagccctc ggggaaggac agcttgaagt agtcggggat gtcggctggg
     2821 tgcttaatgt aggccttgga gccgtacatg aactgagggg acaggatgtc ccaggcgaag
     2881 ggcagggggc cacccttggt caccttcagc ttagcggtct gaaaggcctc gtaggggcgg
     2941 ccctcgccct cgccctcgat ctcgaactcg tggccgttca cggagccctc catgtgcacc
     3001 ttgaagcgca tgaactcctt gatgatggcc atgttatcct cctcgccctt gctcaccaga
     3061 ctcccgcctg tgggacgaca tgacttaacc agttaaccat gttctctgaa catgagaagg
     3121 gctggccact ctccatctag agaagttcct atactatttg aagaatagga acttcttgcc
     3181 ttaacccaga aattatcact gttattcttt agaatagtgc aaagagaagt tcctatacct
     3241 tttgaagaat aggaacttcg aattcgatat caagcttatc gataatcaac ctctggatta
     3301 caaaatttgt gaaagattga ctggtattct taactatgtt gctcctttta cgctatgtgg
     3361 atacgctgct ttaatgcctt tgtatcatgc tattgcttcc cgtatggctt tcattttctc
     3421 ctccttgtat aaatcctggt tgctgtctct ttatgaggag ttgtggcccg ttgtcaggca
     3481 acgtggcgtg gtgtgcactg tgtttgctga cgcaaccccc actggttggg gcattgccac
     3541 cacctgtcag ctcctttccg ggactttcgc tttccccctc cctattgcca cggcggaact
     3601 catcgccgcc tgccttgccc gctgctggac aggggctcgg ctgttgggca ctgacaattc
     3661 cgtggtgttg tcggggaaat catcgtcctt tccttggctg ctcgcctatg ttgccacctg
     3721 gattctgcgc gggacgtcct tctgctacgt cccttcggcc ctcaatccag cggaccttcc
     3781 ttcccgcggc ctgctgccgg ctctgcggcc tcttccgcgt cttcgccttc gccctcagac
     3841 gagtcggatc tccctttggg ccgcctcccc gcatcgatac cgagcgctgc tcgagagatc
     3901 tacgggtggc atccctgtga cccctcccca gtgcctctcc tggccctgga agttgccact
     3961 ccagtgccca ccagccttgt cctaataaaa ttaagttgca tcattttgtc tgactaggtg
     4021 tccttctata atattatggg gtggaggggg gtggtatgga gcaaggggca agttgggaag
     4081 acaacctgta gggcctgcgg ggtctattgg gaaccaagct ggagtgcagt ggcacaatct
     4141 tggctcactg caatctccgc ctcctgggtt caagcgattc tcctgcctca gcctcccgag
     4201 ttgttgggat tccaggcatg catgaccagg ctcagctaat ttttgttttt ttggtagaga
     4261 cggggtttca ccatattggc caggctggtc tccaactcct aatctcaggt gatctaccca
     4321 ccttggcctc ccaaattgct gggattacag gcgtgaacca ctgctccctt ccctgtcctt
     4381 ctgattttgt aggtaaccac gtgcggaccg agcggccgca ggaaccccta gtgatggagt
     4441 tggccactcc ctctctgcgc gctcgctcgc tcactgaggc cgggcgacca aaggtcgccc
     4501 gacgcccggg ctttgcccgg gcggcctcag tgagcgagcg agcgcgcagc tgcctgcagg
     4561 ggcgcctgat gcggtatttt ctccttacgc atctgtgcgg tatttcacac cgcatannnn
     4621 nnnnnnnnnn nnnnnnnnnn nnnnnnnnnn nnnnnnnnnn nnnnnnnnnn nnnnnnnnnn
     4681 nnnnnnnnnn nnnnnnnnnn nnnnnnnnnn ntnnnnnnnn nnnnnnnnnn nnnnnnnnnn
     4741 nnnnnnnnnn nnnnnnnncn nnnnnnnnnn nnnnnnnnnn nnnnnnnnnn nnnnnnnnnn
     4801 nnnnnnnnnn nnnnnnnnnn nnnnnnnnnn nnnnnnnnnn nnnnnnnnnn nnnnnnnnnn
     4861 nnnnnnnnnn nnnnnnnnnn nnnnnnnnnn nnnnnnnnnn cctttgacgt tggagtccac
     4921 gttctttaat agtggactct tgttccaaac tggaacaaca ctcaactcta tctcgggcta
     4981 ttcttttgat ttataaggga ttttgccgat ttcggtctat tggttaaaaa atgagctgat
     5041 ttaacaaaaa tttaacgcga attttaacaa aatattaacg tttacaattt tatggtgcac
     5101 tctcagtaca atctgctctg atgccgcata gttaagccag ccccgacacc cgccaacacc
     5161 cgctgacgcg ccctgacggg cttgtctgct cccggcatcc gcttacagac aagctgtgac
     5221 cgtctccggg agctgcatgt gtcagaggtt ttcaccgtca tcaccgaaac gcgcgagacg
     5281 aaagggcctc gtgatacgcc tatttttata ggttaatgtc atgataataa tggtttctta
     5341 gacgtcaggt ggcacttttc ggggaaatgt gcgcggaacc cctatttgtt tatttttcta
     5401 aatacattca aatatgtatc cgctcatgag acaataaccc tgataaatgc ttcaataata
     5461 ttgaaaaagg aagagtatga gtattcaaca tttccgtgtc gcccttattc ccttttttgc
     5521 ggcattttgc cttcctgttt ttgctcaccc agaaacgctg gtgaaagtaa aagatgctga
     5581 agatcagttg ggtgcacgag tgggttacat cgaactggat ctcaacagcg gtaagatcct
     5641 tgagagtttt cgccccgaag aacgttttcc aatgatgagc acttttaaag ttctgctatg
     5701 tggcgcggta ttatcccgta ttgacgccgg gcaagagcaa ctcggtcgcc gcatacacta
     5761 ttctcagaat gacttggttg agtactcacc agtcacagaa aagcatctta cggatggcat
     5821 gacagtaaga gaattatgca gtgctgccat aaccatgagt gataacactg cggccaactt
     5881 acttctgaca acgatcggag gaccgaagga gctaaccgct tttttgcaca acatggggga
     5941 tcatgtaact cgccttgatc gttgggaacc ggagctgaat gaagccatac caaacgacga
     6001 gcgtgacacc acgatgcctg tagcaatggc aacaacgttg cgcaaactat taactggcga
     6061 actacttact ctagcttccc ggcaacaatt aatagactgg atggaggcgg ataaagttgc
     6121 aggaccactt ctgcgctcgg cccttccggc tggctggttt attgctgata aatctggagc
     6181 cggtgagcgt gggtctcgcg gtatcattgc agcactgggg ccagatggta agccctcccg
     6241 tatcgtagtt atctacacga cggggagtca ggcaactatg gatgaacgaa atagacagat
     6301 cgctgagata ggtgcctcac tgattaagca ttggtaactg tcagaccaag tttactcata
     6361 tatactttag attgatttaa aacttcattt ttaatttaaa aggatctagg tgaagatcct
     6421 ttttgataat ctcatgacca aaatccctta acgtgagttt tcgttccact gagcgtcaga
     6481 ccccgtagaa aagatcaaag gatcttcttg agatcctttt tttctgcgcg taatctgctg
     6541 cttgcaaaca aaaaaaccac cgctaccagc ggtggtttgt ttgccggatc aagagctacc
     6601 aactcttttt ccgaaggtaa ctggcttcag cagagcgcag ataccaaata ctgttcttct
     6661 agtgtagccg tagttaggcc accacttcaa gaactctgta gcaccgccta catacctcgc
     6721 tctgctaatc ctgttaccag tggctgctgc cagtggcgat aagtcgtgtc ttaccgggtt
     6781 ggactcaaga cgatagttac cggataaggc gcagcggtcg ggctgaacgg ggggttcgtg
     6841 cacacagccc agcttggagc gaacgaccta caccgaactg agatacctac agcgtgagct
     6901 atgagaaagc gccacgcttc ccgaagggag aaaggcggac aggtatccgg taagcggcag
     6961 ggtcggaaca ggagagcgca cgagggagct tccaggggga aacgcctggt atctttatag
     7021 tcctgtcggg tttcgccacc tctgacttga gcgtcgattt ttgtgatgct cgtcaggggg
     7081 gcggagccta tggaaaaacg ccagcaacgc ggccttttta cggttcctgg ccttttgctg
     7141 gccttttgct cacatgt
//
