>Addgene plasmid #137126 | pAAV-Ef1a-Con/Fon-sRGECO | depositor full sequence | sequence record 265092 | pAAV-Ef1a-Con/Fon-sRGECO sequence 7167 bps
CCTGCAGGCAGCTGCGCGCTCGCTCGCTCACTGAGGCCGCCCGGGCAAAGCCCGGGCGTCGGGCGACCTT
TGGTCGCCCGGCCTCAGTGAGCGAGCGAGCGCGCAGAGAGGGAGTGGCCAACTCCATCACTAGGGGTTCC
TGCGGCCGCACGCGTAAGCTTTGCAAAGATGGATAAAGTTTTAAACAGAGAGGAATCTTTGCAGCTAATG
GACCTTCTAGGTCTTGAAAGGAGTGGGAATTGGCTCCGGTGCCCGTCAGTGGGCAGAGCGCACATCGCCC
ACAGTCCCCGAGAAGTTGGGGGGAGGGGTCGGCAATTGAACCGGTGCCTAGAGAAGGTGGCGCGGGGTAA
ACTGGGAAAGTGATGTCGTGTACTGGCTCCGCCTTTTTCCCGAGGGTGGGGGAGAACCGTATATAAGTGC
AGTAGTCGCCGTGAACGTTCTTTTTCGCAACGGGTTTGCCGCCAGAACACAGGTAAGTGCCGTGTGTGGT
TCCCGCGGGCCTGGCCTCTTTACGGGTTATGGCCCTTGCGTGCCTTGAATTACTTCCACTGGCTGCAGTA
CGTGATTCTTGATCCCGAGCTTCGGGTTGGAAGTGGGTGGGAGAGTTCGAGGCCTTGCGCTTAAGGAGCC
CCTTCGCCTCGTGCTTGAGTTGAGGCCTGGCCTGGGCGCTGGGGCCGCCGCGTGCGAATCTGGTGGCACC
TTCGCGCCTGTCTCGCTGCTTTCGATAAGTCTCTAGCCATTTAAAATTTTTGATGACCTGCTGCGACGCT
TTTTTTCTGGCAAGATAGTCTTGTAAATGCGGGCCAAGATCTGCACACTGGTATTTCGGTTTTTGGGGCC
GCGGGCGGCGACGGGGCCCGTGCGTCCCAGCGCACATGTTCGGCGAGGCGGGGCCTGCGAGCGCGGCCAC
CGAGAATCGGACGGGGGTAGTCTCAAGCTGGCCGGCCTGCTCTGGTGCCTGGCCTCGCGCCGCCGTGTAT
CGCCCCGCCCTGGGCGGCAAGGCTGGCCCGGTCGGCACCAGTTGCGTGAGCGGAAAGATGGCCGCTTCCC
GGCCCTGCTGCAGGGAGCTCAAAATGGAGGACGCGGCGCTCGGGAGAGCGGGCGGGTGAGTCACCCACAC
AAAGGAAAAGGGCCTTTCCGTCCTCAGCCGTCGCTTCATGTGACTCCACGGAGTACCGGGCGCCGTCCAG
GCACCTCGATTAGTTCTCGAGCTTTTGGAGTACGTCGTCTTTAGGTTGGGGGGAGGGGTTTTATGCGATG
GAGTTTCCCCACACTGAGTGGGTGGAGACTGAAGTTAGGCCAGCTTGGCACTTGATGTAATTCTCCTTGG
AATTTGCCCTTTTTGAGTTTGGATCTTGGTTCATTCTCAAGCCTCAGACAGTGGTTCAAAGTTTTTTTCT
TCCATTTCAGGTGTCGTGAGGATCCATAACTTCGTATAGGATACTTTATACGAAGTTATGTAGCTGGAGC
AATTTGAAAAGATTGTTGTATTACCTCTAGCTGCGCTTAATAACTTCGTATAGTATACCTTATACGAAGT
TATGTCGACCCTCCTGTACTCACCTGTACCTCCCTTGTACAGCTCGTCCATGCCGCCGGTGGAGTGGCGG
CCCTCGGCGCGTTCGCACTGTTCCACGATGGTGTAGTCCTCGTTGTGGGACACGATGTCCAACTTGATGT
CCACGATGTAGGCGCCGGGCAGCTGCACGGGCTTCTTGGCCTTGTAGGTGGTCTTGACCTCGGCGGCGTA
GTGGCCGCCGTCCTTCAGCCTCAGCCCCTTCTTGATCTCGCTCTTCAGGGCGCCGTCCTCGGGGTACATC
CGCTCGGAAACCACGGGTGAGCTCAGCCGACCTATAGCTCTGACTGCGTGACCTGCCTTATTCCACTTAC
GACGTGATGAGTCCACCATGGTGGCTAGCATAACTTCGTATAAAGTATCCTATACGAAGTTATTTGCCTT
AACCCAGAAATTATCACTGTTATTCTTTAGATAGGTGCAAAGAATAACTTCGTATAAGGTATACTATACG
AAGTTATGGTACCGAAGTTCCTATTCTTCAAATAGTATAGGAACTTCAATTGTTATTGGTGCAAAGAATC
ACTTCCTTAAGTCTTTATACTGCCCAGGAAGTTCCTATTCTTCAAAAGGTATAGGAACTTCGGCGCGCCC
TACTTCGCTGTCATCATTTGTACAAACTCTTCGTAGTTTACCTGACCATCCCCATCGATGTCTGCTACCC
TGATCATTTCATCAACCTCCTCATCTGTTAACTTCTCTCCAAGGTCTGTCATCACGTGGCGAAGCTCTGC
TGCGCCGATGTAGCCATTGCCGTCCTTATCAAACACGCGGAACGCTTCGCGAATTTCCTCTTCACTGTCT
GTGTCATTCATTTTTCTTGCCATCATCGTCAGGAACTCAGGGAAGTCGAATGTGCCGTCACCGTCGGCAT
CTACTTCATTGATCATGTCCTGCAGCTCTGCTTCTGTGGGGTTCTGCCCCAGCGATCGGAACACCGTCCC
AAGCTCCTTGGTTGTTATCGTCCCATCCCCGTCCTTGTCAAATAGGGAGAAAGCCTCTTTAAATTCTGCG
ATCTGCTCTTCAGTCAGGTCGTCACGCGTAGCCTCCCAGCCCATGGTCTTCTTCTGCATTACGGGGCCGT
CGGGGGGGAAGTTGGTGCCGCGCAGCTTCACCTTGTAGATGAATACGCCGTCCTGCAGGGAGGAGTCCTG
GTTCACGTGAATAATGCCGCCGTCCTCGAAGTTCATCACGCGGTCCCACCTGAAGCCCTCGGGGAAGGAC
AGCTTGAAGTAGTCGGGGATGTCGGCTGGGTGCTTAATGTAGGCCTTGGAGCCGTACATGAACTGAGGGG
ACAGGATGTCCCAGGCGAAGGGCAGGGGGCCACCCTTGGTCACCTTCAGCTTAGCGGTCTGAAAGGCCTC
GTAGGGGCGGCCCTCGCCCTCGCCCTCGATCTCGAACTCGTGGCCGTTCACGGAGCCCTCCATGTGCACC
TTGAAGCGCATGAACTCCTTGATGATGGCCATGTTATCCTCCTCGCCCTTGCTCACCAGACTCCCGCCTG
TGGGACGACATGACTTAACCAGTTAACCATGTTCTCTGAACATGAGAAGGGCTGGCCACTCTCCATCTAG
AGAAGTTCCTATACTATTTGAAGAATAGGAACTTCTTGCCTTAACCCAGAAATTATCACTGTTATTCTTT
AGAATAGTGCAAAGAGAAGTTCCTATACCTTTTGAAGAATAGGAACTTCGAATTCGATATCAAGCTTATC
GATAATCAACCTCTGGATTACAAAATTTGTGAAAGATTGACTGGTATTCTTAACTATGTTGCTCCTTTTA
CGCTATGTGGATACGCTGCTTTAATGCCTTTGTATCATGCTATTGCTTCCCGTATGGCTTTCATTTTCTC
CTCCTTGTATAAATCCTGGTTGCTGTCTCTTTATGAGGAGTTGTGGCCCGTTGTCAGGCAACGTGGCGTG
GTGTGCACTGTGTTTGCTGACGCAACCCCCACTGGTTGGGGCATTGCCACCACCTGTCAGCTCCTTTCCG
GGACTTTCGCTTTCCCCCTCCCTATTGCCACGGCGGAACTCATCGCCGCCTGCCTTGCCCGCTGCTGGAC
AGGGGCTCGGCTGTTGGGCACTGACAATTCCGTGGTGTTGTCGGGGAAATCATCGTCCTTTCCTTGGCTG
CTCGCCTATGTTGCCACCTGGATTCTGCGCGGGACGTCCTTCTGCTACGTCCCTTCGGCCCTCAATCCAG
CGGACCTTCCTTCCCGCGGCCTGCTGCCGGCTCTGCGGCCTCTTCCGCGTCTTCGCCTTCGCCCTCAGAC
GAGTCGGATCTCCCTTTGGGCCGCCTCCCCGCATCGATACCGAGCGCTGCTCGAGAGATCTACGGGTGGC
ATCCCTGTGACCCCTCCCCAGTGCCTCTCCTGGCCCTGGAAGTTGCCACTCCAGTGCCCACCAGCCTTGT
CCTAATAAAATTAAGTTGCATCATTTTGTCTGACTAGGTGTCCTTCTATAATATTATGGGGTGGAGGGGG
GTGGTATGGAGCAAGGGGCAAGTTGGGAAGACAACCTGTAGGGCCTGCGGGGTCTATTGGGAACCAAGCT
GGAGTGCAGTGGCACAATCTTGGCTCACTGCAATCTCCGCCTCCTGGGTTCAAGCGATTCTCCTGCCTCA
GCCTCCCGAGTTGTTGGGATTCCAGGCATGCATGACCAGGCTCAGCTAATTTTTGTTTTTTTGGTAGAGA
CGGGGTTTCACCATATTGGCCAGGCTGGTCTCCAACTCCTAATCTCAGGTGATCTACCCACCTTGGCCTC
CCAAATTGCTGGGATTACAGGCGTGAACCACTGCTCCCTTCCCTGTCCTTCTGATTTTGTAGGTAACCAC
GTGCGGACCGAGCGGCCGCAGGAACCCCTAGTGATGGAGTTGGCCACTCCCTCTCTGCGCGCTCGCTCGC
TCACTGAGGCCGGGCGACCAAAGGTCGCCCGACGCCCGGGCTTTGCCCGGGCGGCCTCAGTGAGCGAGCG
AGCGCGCAGCTGCCTGCAGGGGCGCCTGATGCGGTATTTTCTCCTTACGCATCTGTGCGGTATTTCACAC
CGCATA
[142 nt withheld, positions 4627-4768]
C
[141 nt withheld, positions 4770-4910]
CCTTTGACGTTGGAGTCCACGTTCTTTAATAGTGGACTCTTGTTCCAAACTGGAACAACACTCAACCCTA
TCTCGGGCTATTCTTTTGATTTATAAGGGATTTTGCCGATTTCGGCCTATTGGTTAAAAAATGAGCTGAT
TTAACAAAAATTTAACGCGAATTTTAACAAAATATTAACGTTTACAATTTTATGGTGCACTCTCAGTACA
ATCTGCTCTGATGCCGCATAGTTAAGCCAGCCCCGACACCCGCCAACACCCGCTGACGCGCCCTGACGGG
CTTGTCTGCTCCCGGCATCCGCTTACAGACAAGCTGTGACCGTCTCCGGGAGCTGCATGTGTCAGAGGTT
TTCACCGTCATCACCGAAACGCGCGAGACGAAAGGGCCTCGTGATACGCCTATTTTTATAGGTTAATGTC
ATGATAATAATGGTTTCTTAGACGTCAGGTGGCACTTTTCGGGGAAATGTGCGCGGAACCCCTATTTGTT
TATTTTTCTAAATACATTCAAATATGTATCCGCTCATGAGACAATAACCCTGATAAATGCTTCAATAATA
TTGAAAAAGGAAGAGTATGAGTATTCAACATTTCCGTGTCGCCCTTATTCCCTTTTTTGCGGCATTTTGC
CTTCCTGTTTTTGCTCACCCAGAAACGCTGGTGAAAGTAAAAGATGCTGAAGATCAGTTGGGTGCACGAG
TGGGTTACATCGAACTGGATCTCAACAGCGGTAAGATCCTTGAGAGTTTTCGCCCCGAAGAACGTTTTCC
AATGATGAGCACTTTTAAAGTTCTGCTATGTGGCGCGGTATTATCCCGTATTGACGCCGGGCAAGAGCAA
CTCGGTCGCCGCATACACTATTCTCAGAATGACTTGGTTGAGTACTCACCAGTCACAGAAAAGCATCTTA
CGGATGGCATGACAGTAAGAGAATTATGCAGTGCTGCCATAACCATGAGTGATAACACTGCGGCCAACTT
ACTTCTGACAACGATCGGAGGACCGAAGGAGCTAACCGCTTTTTTGCACAACATGGGGGATCATGTAACT
CGCCTTGATCGTTGGGAACCGGAGCTGAATGAAGCCATACCAAACGACGAGCGTGACACCACGATGCCTG
TAGCAATGGCAACAACGTTGCGCAAACTATTAACTGGCGAACTACTTACTCTAGCTTCCCGGCAACAATT
AATAGACTGGATGGAGGCGGATAAAGTTGCAGGACCACTTCTGCGCTCGGCCCTTCCGGCTGGCTGGTTT
ATTGCTGATAAATCTGGAGCCGGTGAGCGTGGGTCTCGCGGTATCATTGCAGCACTGGGGCCAGATGGTA
AGCCCTCCCGTATCGTAGTTATCTACACGACGGGGAGTCAGGCAACTATGGATGAACGAAATAGACAGAT
CGCTGAGATAGGTGCCTCACTGATTAAGCATTGGTAACTGTCAGACCAAGTTTACTCATATATACTTTAG
ATTGATTTAAAACTTCATTTTTAATTTAAAAGGATCTAGGTGAAGATCCTTTTTGATAATCTCATGACCA
AAATCCCTTAACGTGAGTTTTCGTTCCACTGAGCGTCAGACCCCGTAGAAAAGATCAAAGGATCTTCTTG
AGATCCTTTTTTTCTGCGCGTAATCTGCTGCTTGCAAACAAAAAAACCACCGCTACCAGCGGTGGTTTGT
TTGCCGGATCAAGAGCTACCAACTCTTTTTCCGAAGGTAACTGGCTTCAGCAGAGCGCAGATACCAAATA
CTGTCCTTCTAGTGTAGCCGTAGTTAGGCCACCACTTCAAGAACTCTGTAGCACCGCCTACATACCTCGC
TCTGCTAATCCTGTTACCAGTGGCTGCTGCCAGTGGCGATAAGTCGTGTCTTACCGGGTTGGACTCAAGA
CGATAGTTACCGGATAAGGCGCAGCGGTCGGGCTGAACGGGGGGTTCGTGCACACAGCCCAGCTTGGAGC
GAACGACCTACACCGAACTGAGATACCTACAGCGTGAGCTATGAGAAAGCGCCACGCTTCCCGAAGGGAG
AAAGGCGGACAGGTATCCGGTAAGCGGCAGGGTCGGAACAGGAGAGCGCACGAGGGAGCTTCCAGGGGGA
AACGCCTGGTATCTTTATAGTCCTGTCGGGTTTCGCCACCTCTGACTTGAGCGTCGATTTTTGTGATGCT
CGTCAGGGGGGCGGAGCCTATGGAAAAACGCCAGCAACGCGGCCTTTTTACGGTTCCTGGCCTTTTGCTG
GCCTTTTGCTCACATGT
Features (pLannotate 1.2.2; 26 found; start..end, strand, type, name):
      1..141     -  repeat_region  AAV2 ITR: inverted terminal repeat of adeno-associated virus serotype 2 inverted
    169..235     +  CDS            small t antigen (fragment): SV40 (simian virus 40) small t antigen
    261..472     +  promoter       EF-1α core promoter: core promoter for human elongation factor EF-1α
    473..581     +  intron         EF-1α intron A (fragment): intron upstream of the start codon of human EF-1α
   1207..1410    +  intron         EF-1α intron A: truncated intron upstream of the start codon of human EF-1α
   1426..1459    +  protein_bind   lox2272: Cre-mediated recombination occurs in the 8-bp core sequence (GGATACTT). lox2272 sites are compatible with each other, but incompatible with loxP or loxN sites (Lee and Saito, 1988). Cre recombinase
   1510..1543    +  protein_bind   loxN: Cre-mediated recombination occurs in the 8-bp core sequence (GTATACCT). loxN sites are compatible with each other, but incompatible with loxP or lox2272 sites. Cre recombinase
   1574..1825    -  CDS            mApple (fragment): photostable monomeric derivative of DsRed (Shaner et al., 2008) mammalian codon-optimized
   1838..1894    -  CDS            calmodulin-binding peptide: calmodulin-binding peptide from avian smooth muscle myosin light chain kinase
   1920..1953    -  protein_bind   lox2272: Cre-mediated recombination occurs in the 8-bp core sequence (GGATACTT). lox2272 sites are compatible with each other, but incompatible with loxP or loxN sites (Lee and Saito, 1988). Cre recombinase
   1954..2003    -  intron         β-globin intron (fragment): internally truncated intron from human β-globin
   2004..2037    -  protein_bind   loxN: Cre-mediated recombination occurs in the 8-bp core sequence (GTATACCT). loxN sites are compatible with each other, but incompatible with loxP or lox2272 sites. Cre recombinase
   2173..2412    -  CDS            CALM_STRPU: Experimental evidence at transcript level: Swiss-Prot protein existence level 2. Calmodulin mediates the control of a large number of enzymes, ion channels and other proteins by Ca(2+). Among the enzymes to be stimulated by the calmodulin-Ca(2+) complex are a number of protein kinases and phosphatases. From Strongylocentrotus purpuratus (Purple sea urchin).
   2503..3069    -  CDS            mOrange (fragment): mOrange is a basic (constitutively fluorescent) orange fluorescent protein published in 2004, derived from Discosoma sp.. It has high acid sensitivity.
   3186..3236    -  intron         β-globin intron (fragment): internally truncated intron from human β-globin
   3270..3294    +  misc_feature   MCS (fragment): pBluescript multiple cloning site
   3294..3882    +  misc_feature   WPRE: woodchuck hepatitis virus posttranscriptional regulatory element
   3914..4390    +  polyA_signal   hGH poly(A) signal: human growth hormone polyadenylation signal
   4430..4570    +  repeat_region  AAV2 ITR: inverted terminal repeat of adeno-associated virus serotype 2 inverted
   4575..4626    -  misc_feature   bom (fragment): basis of mobility region from pBR322
   4645..5025    +  rep_origin     M13 ori (sequence partly withheld): M13 bacteriophage origin of replication; arrow indicates direction of (+) strand synthesis
   5101..5150    -  misc_feature   bom (fragment): basis of mobility region from pBR322
   5252..5287    -  CDS            rop (fragment): Rop protein, which maintains plasmids at low copy number; rop
   5382..5486    +  promoter       AmpR promoter: bla
   5487..6347    +  CDS            AmpR: β-lactamase; bla; confers resistance to ampicillin, carbenicillin, and related antibiotics
   6518..7106    +  rep_origin     ori: high-copy-number ColE1/pMB1/pBR322/pUC origin of replication
