[The description below was written by a language model from this plasmid's Addgene catalogue record, the feature table of its GenBank file and pLannotate feature annotations shown in this document.]
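Description:
pAAV-Ef1a-Con/Fon-sRGECO is an AAV2-based transfer plasmid of about 7.2 kb from the INTRSECT 2.0 series, built to express the red calcium indicator sRGECO only in cells that contain both Cre and Flp recombinases. It is propagated in E. coli through a high-copy ColE1/pUC-type origin with ampicillin selection (AmpR), and also carries an f1/M13 phage origin. Two sequence records are held, differing by about ten bases in length, and they annotate essentially the same layout.

Between the two AAV2 inverted terminal repeats, which allow the cassette to be packaged into recombinant AAV, the human EF-1α promoter with its intron A drives the payload, followed by a WPRE to enhance transcript expression and an hGH polyadenylation signal. The sensor coding sequence is split into two segments, both annotated on the reverse strand. The first holds the Kozak sequence, the myosin light chain kinase calmodulin-binding peptide and an mApple-like fragment. It sits between paired lox2272 and loxN sites in opposing orientation, a double-floxed arrangement in which Cre inverts the segment and locks it in the sense direction. The second segment contains further red fluorescent protein sequence (matched to mOrange/mCherry family proteins) and a calmodulin domain. By the Con/Fon design it is presumably inverted by Flp, although neither feature table annotates FRT-type sites. β-globin intron fragments flank the segments, consistent with the recombinase sites lying in intronic sequence that is spliced out once both exons are correctly oriented. The record lists an E217D mutation in the insert. The plasmid is used for intersectional, virally delivered calcium imaging in genetically doubly defined cell populations in mammals.
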