Addgene plasmid #137126: pAAV-Ef1a-Con/Fon-sRGECO
Purpose: Intersectional viral expression of sRGECO in cells expressing both Cre AND Flp
Depositing lab: Karl Deisseroth & INTRSECT 2.0 Project. Publication: Comprehensive Dual- and Triple-Feature Intersectional Single-Vector Delivery of Diverse Functional Payloads to Cells of Behaving Mammals. Fenno LE, Ramakrishnan C, Kim YS, Evans KE, Lo M, Vesuna S, Inoue M, Cheung KYM, Yuen E, Pichamoorthy N, Hong ASO, Deisseroth K. Neuron. 2020 Jun 20. pii: S0896-6273(20)30432-3. doi: 10.1016/j.neuron.2020.06.003. PubMed 32574559.
Backbone
  Vector backbone: AAV2-EF1a-WPRE
  Backbone size w/o insert (bp): 5300
  Vector type: AAV, Cre/Lox, Synthetic Biology ; Flp/FRT
Growth in bacteria
  Bacterial resistance: Ampicillin, 100 μg/mL
  Growth temperature: 37°C
  Growth strain: NEB Stable
  Copy number: High Copy
Gene/Insert
  Gene/Insert name: Con/Fon-sRGECO
  Species: Synthetic; Prokaryotic
  Insert size (bp): 1800
  Mutation: E217D
  Promoter: EF1a
  Cloning method: Restriction Enzyme; 5′ cloning site BamHI (unknown if destroyed); 3′ cloning site EcoRI (unknown if destroyed)
  Sequencing primers: 5′ TGGAATTTGCCCTTTTTGAG; 3′ GGGCCACAACTCCTCATAAA
Terms and licenses: Academic/Nonprofit Terms; Industry Terms: Not Available to Industry
Depositor comments: Additional sequencing primers: Intron 1F GGGACGACATGACTTAACCAG; Intron 1R CCAGCCCTTCTCATGTTCAG
How to cite: pAAV-Ef1a-Con/Fon-sRGECO was a gift from Karl Deisseroth & INTRSECT 2.0 Project (Addgene plasmid # 137126 ; http://n2t.net/addgene:137126 ; RRID:Addgene_137126) For viral preps, please replace (Addgene plasmid # 137126) in the above sentence with: (Addgene viral prep # 137126-AAV8)
