>Addgene plasmid #137126 | pAAV-Ef1a-Con/Fon-sRGECO | depositor partial sequence | sequence record 264972 | Promoter through WPRE
AAGCTTTGCAAAGATGGATAAAGTTTTAAACAGAGAGGAATCTTTGCAGCTAATGGACCTTCTAGGTCTT
GAAAGGAGTGGGAATTGGCTCCGGTGCCCGTCAGTGGGCAGAGCGCACATCGCCCACAGTCCCCGAGAAG
TTGGGGGGAGGGGTCGGCAATTGAACCGGTGCCTAGAGAAGGTGGCGCGGGGTAAACTGGGAAAGTGATG
TCGTGTACTGGCTCCGCCTTTTTCCCGAGGGTGGGGGAGAACCGTATATAAGTGCAGTAGTCGCCGTGAA
CGTTCTTTTTCGCAACGGGTTTGCCGCCAGAACACAGGTAAGTGCCGTGTGTGGTTCCCGCGGGCCTGGC
CTCTTTACGGGTTATGGCCCTTGCGTGCCTTGAATTACTTCCACTGGCTGCAGTACGTGATTCTTGATCC
CGAGCTTCGGGTTGGAAGTGGGTGGGAGAGTTCGAGGCCTTGCGCTTAAGGAGCCCCTTCGCCTCGTGCT
TGAGTTGAGGCCTGGCCTGGGCGCTGGGGCCGCCGCGTGCGAATCTGGTGGCACCTTCGCGCCTGTCTCG
CTGCTTTCGATAAGTCTCTAGCCATTTAAAATTTTTGATGACCTGCTGCGACGCTTTTTTTCTGGCAAGA
TAGTCTTGTAAATGCGGGCCAAGATCTGCACACTGGTATTTCGGTTTTTGGGGCCGCGGGCGGCGACGGG
GCCCGTGCGTCCCAGCGCACATGTTCGGCGAGGCGGGGCCTGCGAGCGCGGCCACCGAGAATCGGACGGG
GGTAGTCTCAAGCTGGCCGGCCTGCTCTGGTGCCTGGCCTCGCGCCGCCGTGTATCGCCCCGCCCTGGGC
GGCAAGGCTGGCCCGGTCGGCACCAGTTGCGTGAGCGGAAAGATGGCCGCTTCCCGGCCCTGCTGCAGGG
AGCTCAAAATGGAGGACGCGGCGCTCGGGAGAGCGGGCGGGTGAGTCACCCACACAAAGGAAAAGGGCCT
TTCCGTCCTCAGCCGTCGCTTCATGTGACTCCACGGAGTACCGGGCGCCGTCCAGGCACCTCGATTAGTT
CTCGAGCTTTTGGAGTACGTCGTCTTTAGGTTGGGGGGAGGGGTTTTATGCGATGGAGTTTCCCCACACT
GAGTGGGTGGAGACTGAAGTTAGGCCAGCTTGGCACTTGATGTAATTCTCCTTGGAATTTGCCCTTTTTG
AGTTTGGATCTTGGTTCATTCTCAAGCCTCAGACAGTGGTTCAAAGTTTTTTTCTTCCATTTCAGGTGTC
GTGAGGATCCATAACTTCGTATAGGATACTTTATACGAAGTTATGTAGCTGGAGCAATTTGAAAAGATTG
TTGTATTACCTCTAGCTGCGCTTAATAACTTCGTATAGTATACCTTATACGAAGTTATGTCGACCCTCCT
GTACTCACCTGTACCTCCCTTGTACAGCTCGTCCATGCCGCCGGTGGAGTGGCGGCCCTCGGCGCGTTCG
CACTGTTCCACGATGGTGTAGTCCTCGTTGTGGGACACGATGTCCAACTTGATGTCCACGATGTAGGCGC
CGGGCAGCTGCACGGGCTTCTTGGCCTTGTAGGTGGTCTTGACCTCGGCGGCGTAGTGGCCGCCGTCCTT
CAGCCTCAGCCCCTTCTTGATCTCGCTCTTCAGGGCGCCGTCCTCGGGGTACATCCGCTCGGAAACCACG
GGTGAGCTCAGCCGACCTATAGCTCTGACTGCGTGACCTGCCTTATTCCACTTACGACGTGATGAGTCCA
CCATGGTGGCTAGCATAACTTCGTATAAAGTATCCTATACGAAGTTATTTGCCTTAACCCAGAAATTATC
ACTGTTATTCTTTAGATAGGTGCAAAGAATAACTTCGTATAAGGTATACTATACGAAGTTATGGTACCGA
AGTTCCTATTCTTCAAATAGTATAGGAACTTCAATTGTTATTGGTGCAAAGAATCACTTCCTTAAGTCTT
TATACTGCCCAGGAAGTTCCTATTCTTCAAAAGGTATAGGAACTTCGGCGCGCCCTACTTCGCTGTCATC
ATTTGTACAAACTCTTCGTAGTTTACCTGACCATCCCCATCGATGTCTGCTACCCTGATCATTTCATCAA
CCTCCTCATCTGTTAACTTCTCTCCAAGGTCTGTCATCACGTGGCGAAGCTCTGCTGCGCCGATGTAGCC
ATTGCCGTCCTTATCAAACACGCGGAACGCTTCGCGAATTTCCTCTTCACTGTCTGTGTCATTCATTTTT
CTTGCCATCATCGTCAGGAACTCAGGGAAGTCGAATGTGCCGTCACCGTCGGCATCTACTTCATTGATCA
TGTCCTGCAGCTCTGCTTCTGTGGGGTTCTGCCCCAGCGATCGGAACACCGTCCCAAGCTCCTTGGTTGT
TATCGTCCCATCCCCGTCCTTGTCAAATAGGGAGAAAGCCTCTTTAAATTCTGCGATCTGCTCTTCAGTC
AGGTCGTCACGCGTAGCCTCCCAGCCCATGGTCTTCTTCTGCATTACGGGGCCGTCGGGGGGGAAGTTGG
TGCCGCGCAGCTTCACCTTGTAGATGAATACGCCGTCCTGCAGGGAGGAGTCCTGGTTCACGTGAATAAT
GCCGCCGTCCTCGAAGTTCATCACGCGGTCCCACCTGAAGCCCTCGGGGAAGGACAGCTTGAAGTAGTCG
GGGATGTCGGCTGGGTGCTTAATGTAGGCCTTGGAGCCGTACATGAACTGAGGGGACAGGATGTCCCAGG
CGAAGGGCAGGGGGCCACCCTTGGTCACCTTCAGCTTAGCGGTCTGAAAGGCCTCGTAGGGGCGGCCCTC
GCCCTCGCCCTCGATCTCGAACTCGTGGCCGTTCACGGAGCCCTCCATGTGCACCTTGAAGCGCATGAAC
TCCTTGATGATGGCCATGTTATCCTCCTCGCCCTTGCTCACCAGACTCCCGCCTGTGGGACGACATGACT
TAACCAGTTAACCATGTTCTCTGAACATGAGAAGGGCTGGCCACTCTCCATCTAGAGAAGTTCCTATACT
ATTTGAAGAATAGGAACTTCTTGCCTTAACCCAGAAATTATCACTGTTATTCTTTAGAATAGTGCAAAGA
GAAGTTCCTATACCTTTTGAAGAATAGGAACTTCGAATTCGATATCAAGCTTATCGATAATCAACCTCTG
GATTACAAAATTTGTGAAAGATTGACTGGTATTCTTAACTATGTTGCTCCTTTTACGCTATGTGGATACG
CTGCTTTAATGCCTTTGTATCATGCTATTGCTTCCCGTATGGCTTTCATTTTCTCCTCCTTGTATAAATC
CTGGTTGCTGTCTCTTTATGAGGAGTTGTGGCCCGTTGTCAGGCAACGTGGCGTGGTGTGCACTGTGTTT
GCTGACGCAACCCCCACTGGTTGGGGCATTGCCACCACCTGTCAGCTCCTTTCCGGGACTTTCGCTTTCC
CCCTCCCTATTGCCACGGCGGAACTCATCGCCGCCTGCCTTGCCCGCTGCTGGACAGGGGCTCGGCTGTT
GGGCACTGACAATTCCGTGGTGTTGTCGGGGAAATCATCGTCCTTTCCTTGGCTGCTCGCCTATGTTGCC
ACCTGGATTCTGCGCGGGACGTCCTTCTGCTACGTCCCTTCGGCCCTCAATCCAGCGGACCTTCCTTCCC
GCGGCCTGCTGCCGGCTCTGCGGCCTCTTCCGCGTCTTCGCCTTCGCCCTCAGACGAGTCGGATCTCCCT
TTGGGCCGCCTCCCCGCATCGATACCG
